>Addgene plasmid #222636 | pLV-miRFP680-NES-p2A-ezrin-mRuby3-IRES-Neo | addgene full sequence | sequence record 440014 | Addgene NGS Result
GGAAGGGCTAATTCACTCCCAAAGAAGACAAGATATCCTTGATCTGTGGATCTACCACACACAAGGCTAC
TTCCCTGATTAGCAGAACTACACACCAGGGCCAGGGGTCAGATATCCACTGACCTTTGGATGGTGCTACA
AGCTAGTACCAGTTGAGCCAGATAAGGTAGAAGAGGCCAATAAAGGAGAGAACACCAGCTTGTTACACCC
TGTGAGCCTGCATGGGATGGATGACCCGGAGAGAGAAGTGTTAGAGTGGAGGTTTGACAGCCGCCTAGCA
TTTCATCACGTGGCCCGAGAGCTGCATCCGGAGTACTTCAAGAACTGCTGATATCGAGCTTGCTACAAGG
GACTTTCCGCTGGGGACTTTCCAGGGAGGCGTGGCCTGGGCGGGACTGGGGAGTGGCGAGCCCTCAGATC
CTGCATATAAGCAGCTGCTTTTTGCCTGTACTGGGTCTCTCTGGTTAGACCAGATCTGAGCCTGGGAGCT
CTCTGGCTAACTAGGGAACCCACTGCTTAAGCCTCAATAAAGCTTGCCTTGAGTGCTTCAAGTAGTGTGT
GCCCGTCTGTTGTGTGACTCTGGTAACTAGAGATCCCTCAGACCCTTTTAGTCAGTGTGGAAAATCTCTA
GCAGTGGCGCCCGAACAGGGACTTGAAAGCGAAAGGGAAACCAGAGGAGCTCTCTCGACGCAGGACTCGG
CTTGCTGAAGCGCGCACGGCAAGAGGCGAGGGGCGGCGACTGGTGAGTACGCCAAAAATTTTGACTAGCG
GAGGCTAGAAGGAGAGAGATGGGTGCGAGAGCGTCAGTATTAAGCGGGGGAGAATTAGATCGCGATGGGA
AAAAATTCGGTTAAGGCCAGGGGGAAAGAAAAAATATAAATTAAAACATATAGTATGGGCAAGCAGGGAG
CTAGAACGATTCGCAGTTAATCCTGGCCTGTTAGAAACATCAGAAGGCTGTAGACAAATACTGGGACAGC
TACAACCATCCCTTCAGACAGGATCAGAAGAACTTAGATCATTATATAATACAGTAGCAACCCTCTATTG
TGTGCATCAAAGGATAGAGATAAAAGACACCAAGGAAGCTTTAGACAAGATAGAGGAAGAGCAAAACAAA
AGTAAGACCACCGCACAGCAAGCGGCCGGCCGCTGATCTTCAGACCTGGAGGAGGAGATATGAGGGACAA
TTGGAGAAGTGAATTATATAAATATAAAGTAGTAAAAATTGAACCATTAGGAGTAGCACCCACCAAGGCA
AAGAGAAGAGTGGTGCAGAGAGAAAAAAGAGCAGTGGGAATAGGAGCTTTGTTCCTTGGGTTCTTGGGAG
CAGCAGGAAGCACTATGGGCGCAGCGTCAATGACGCTGACGGTACAGGCCAGACAATTATTGTCTGGTAT
AGTGCAGCAGCAGAACAATTTGCTGAGGGCTATTGAGGCGCAACAGCATCTGTTGCAACTCACAGTCTGG
GGCATCAAGCAGCTCCAGGCAAGAATCCTGGCTGTGGAAAGATACCTAAAGGATCAACAGCTCCTGGGGA
TTTGGGGTTGCTCTGGAAAACTCATTTGCACCACTGCTGTGCCTTGGAATGCTAGTTGGAGTAATAAATC
TCTGGAACAGATTTGGAATCACACGACCTGGATGGAGTGGGACAGAGAAATTAACAATTACACAAGCTTA
ATACACTCCTTAATTGAAGAATCGCAAAACCAGCAAGAAAAGAATGAACAAGAATTATTGGAATTAGATA
AATGGGCAAGTTTGTGGAATTGGTTTAACATAACAAATTGGCTGTGGTATATAAAATTATTCATAATGAT
AGTAGGAGGCTTGGTAGGTTTAAGAATAGTTTTTGCTGTACTTTCTATAGTGAATAGAGTTAGGCAGGGA
TATTCACCATTATCGTTTCAGACCCACCTCCCAACCCCGAGGGGACCCGACAGGCCCGAAGGAATAGAAG
AAGAAGGTGGAGAGAGAGACAGAGACAGATCCATTCGATTAGTGAACGGATCTCGACGGTATCGCCTTTA
AAAGAAAAGGGGGGATTGGGGGGTACAGTGCAGGGGAAAGAATAGTAGACATAATAGCAACAGACATACA
AACTAAAGAATTACAAAAACAAATTACAAAAATTCAAAATTTTCGGGTTTATTACAGGGACAGCAGAGAT
CCAGTTTATCGATGAGGCCCTTTCGTCTTCACTCGAGGTGCCCGTCAGTGGGCAGAGCGCACATCGCCCA
CAGTCCCCGAGAAGTTGGGGGGAGGGGTCGGCAATTGAACCGGTGCCTAGAGAAGGTGGCGCGGGGTAAA
CTGGGAAAGTGATGTCGTGTACTGGCTCCGCCTTTTTCCCGAGGGTGGGGGAGAACCGTATATAAGTGCA
GTAGTCGCCGTGAACGTTCTTTTTCGCAACGGGTTTGCCGCCAGAACACAGGTAAGTGCCGTGTGTGGTT
CCCGCGGGCCTGGCCTCTTTACGGGTTATGGCCCTTGCGTGCCTTGAATTACTTCCACCTGGCTGCAGTA
CGTGATTCTTGATCCCGAGCTTCGGGTTGGAAGTGGGTGGGAGAGTTCGAGGCCTTGCGCTTAAGGAGCC
CCTTCGCCTCGTGCTTGAGTTGAGGCCTGGCCTGGGCGCTGGGGCCGCCGCGTGCGAATCTGGTGGCACC
TTCGCGCCTGTCTCGCTGCTTTCGATAAGTCTCTAGCCATTTAAAATTTTTGATGACCTGCTGCGACGCT
TTTTTTCTGGCAAGATAGTCTTGTAAATGCGGGCCAAGATCTGCACACTGGTATTTCGGTTTTTGGGGCC
GCGGGCGGCGACGGGGCCCGTGCGTCCCAGCGCACATGTTCGGCGAGGCGGGGCCTGCGAGCGCGGCCAC
CGAGAATCGGACGGGGGTAGTCTCAAGCTGGCCGGCCTGCTCTGGTGCCTGGCCTCGCGCCGCCGTGTAT
CGCCCCGCCCTGGGCGGCAAGGCTGGCCCGGTCGGCACCAGTTGCGTGAGCGGAAAGATGGCCGCTTCCC
GGCCCTGCTGCAGGGAGCTCAAAATGGAGGACGCGGCGCTCGGGAGAGCGGGCGGGTGAGTCACCCACAC
AAAGGAAAAGGGCCTTTCCGTCCTCAGCCGTCGCTTCATGTGACTCCACGGAGTACCGGGCGCCGTCCAG
GCACCTCGATTAGTTCTCGAGCTTTTGGAGTACGTCGTCTTTAGGTTGGGGGGAGGGGTTTTATGCGATG
GAGTTTCCCCACACTGAGTGGGTGGAGACTGAAGTTAGGCCAGCTTGGCACTTGATGTAATTCTCCTTGG
AATTTGCCCTTTTTGAGTTTGGATCTTGGTTCATTCTCAAGCCTCAGACAGTGGTTCAAAGTTTTTTTCT
TCCATTTCAGGTGTCGTGAGGATCCATGGCCGAAGGATCTGTGGCCAGACAGCCTGATCTGCTGACCTGC
GACGACGAGCCCATTCATATCCCTGGCGCCATTCAGCCTCACGGACTGCTGCTTGCTCTGGCCGCCGATA
TGACAATCGTGGCCGGCAGCGATAACCTGCCTGAGCTGACAGGACTGGCCATCGGAGCCCTGATTGGAAG
ATCTGCCGCCGACGTGTTCGACAGCGAGACACACAACAGACTGACAATCGCCCTGGCCGAACCTGGTGCT
GCTGTGGGAGCACCTATCACCGTGGGCTTCACCATGAGAAAGGACGCCGGCTTTATCGGCAGCTGGCACA
GACACGACCAGCTGATCTTTCTGGAACTGGAACCTCCTCAGAGAGATGTGGCCGAGCCTCAGGCCTTCTT
CAGAAGGACCAACAGCGCCATCAGACGGCTGCAGGCCGCTGAGACACTGGAATCTGCTTGTGCCGCCGCT
GCTCAAGAAGTGCGGAAGATCACCGGCTTCGACCGCGTGATGATCTACAGATTCGCCAGCGACTTCAGCG
GCGAAGTGATCGCCGAAGATAGATGCGCCGAGGTGGAAAGCAAGCTGGGCCTGCATTACCCTGCCAGCAC
AGTTCCTGCTCAGGCCAGAAGGCTGTACACCATCAATCCCGTGCGGATCATCCCCGACATCAACTACAGA
CCCGTGCCTGTGACACCCGATCTGAACCCTGTTACCGGCAGACCCATCGACCTGAGCTTCGCCATCCTGA
GAAGCGTGTCCCCATGCCACCTGGAATTCATGCGGAACATCGGCATGCACGGCACCATGAGCATCTCTAT
CCTGCGGGGCGAAAGACTGTGGGGCCTGATCGTGTGTCACCACAGAACCCCTTACTACGTGGACCTGGAT
GGCAGACAGGCCTGCAAAAGAGTGGCCGAGAGACTGGCCACACAGATCGGCGTGATGGAAGAGTCTGGAC
TGGCCCTGAAACTGGCCGGCCTGGATATTGGATCCGGAGCCACGAACTTCTCTCTGTTAAAGCAAGCAGG
AGACGTGGAAGAAAATCCCGGTCCTGCGGCCGCCATGCCGAAACCAATCAATGTCCGAGTTACCACCATG
GATGCAGAGCTGGAGTTTGCAATCCAGCCAAATACAACTGGAAAACAGCTTTTTGATCAGGTGGTAAAGA
CTATCGGCCTCCGGGAAGTGTGGTACTTTGGCCTCCACTATGTGGATAATAAAGGATTTCCTACCTGGCT
GAAGCTGGATAAGAAGGTGTCTGCCCAGGAGGTCAGGAAGGAGAATCCCCTCCAGTTCAAGTTCCGGGCC
AAGTTCTACCCTGAAGATGTGGCTGAGGAGCTCATCCAGGACATCACCCAGAAACTTTTCTTCCTCCAAG
TGAAGGAAGGAATCCTTAGCGATGAGATCTACTGCCCCCCTGAGACTGCCGTGCTCTTGGGGTCCTACGC
TGTGCAGGCCAAGTTTGGGGACTACAACAAAGAAGTGCACAAGTCTGGGTACCTCAGCTCTGAGCGGCTG
ATCCCTCAAAGAGTGATGGACCAGCACAAACTTACCAGGGACCAGTGGGAGGACCGGATCCAGGTGTGGC
ATGCGGAACACCGTGGGATGCTCAAAGATAATGCTATGTTGGAATACCTGAAGATTGCTCAGGACCTGGA
AATGTATGGAATCAACTATTTCGAGATAAAAAACAAGAAAGGAACAGACCTTTGGCTTGGAGTTGATGCC
CTTGGACTGAATATTTATGAGAAAGATGATAAGTTAACCCCAAAGATTGGCTTTCCTTGGAGTGAAATCA
GGAACATCTCTTTCAATGACAAAAAGTTTGTCATTAAACCCATCGACAAGAAGGCACCTGACTTTGTGTT
TTATGCCCCACGTCTGAGAATCAACAAGCGGATCCTGCAGCTCTGCATGGGCAACCATGAGTTGTATATG
CGCCGCAGGAAGCCTGACACCATCGAGGTGCAGCAGATGAAGGCCCAGGCCCGGGAGGAGAAGCATCAGA
AGCAGCTGGAGCGGCAACAGCTGGAAACAGAGAAGAAAAGGAGAGAAACCGTGGAGAGAGAGAAAGAGCA
GATGATGCGCGAGAAGGAGGAGTTGATGCTGCGGCTGCAGGACTATGAGGAGAAGACAAAGAAGGCAGAG
AGAGAGCTCTCGGAGCAGATTCAGAGGGCCCTGCAGCTGGAGGAGGAGAGGAAGCGGGCACAGGAGGAGG
CCGAGCGCCTAGAGGCTGACCGTATGGCTGCACTGCGGGCTAAGGAGGAGCTGGAGAGACAGGCGGTGGA
TCAGATAAAGAGCCAGGAGCAGCTGGCTGCGGAGCTTGCAGAATACACTGCCAAGATTGCCCTCCTGGAA
GAGGCGCGGAGGCGCAAGGAGGATGAAGTTGAAGAGTGGCAGCACAGGGCCAAAGAAGCCCAGGATGACC
TGGTGAAGACCAAGGAGGAGCTGCACCTGGTGATGACAGCACCCCCGCCCCCACCACCCCCCGTGTACGA
GCCGGTGAGCTACCATGTCCAGGAGAGCTTGCAGGATGAGGGCGCAGAGCCCACGGGCTACAGCGCGGAG
CTGTCTAGTGAGGGCATCCGGGATGACCGCAATGAGGAGAAGCGCATCACTGAGGCAGAGAAGAACGAGC
GTGTGCAGCGGCAGCTGCTGACGCTGAGCAGCGAGCTGTCCCAGGCCCGAGATGAGAATAAGAGGACCCA
CAATGACATCATCCACAACGAGAACATGAGGCAAGGCCGGGACAAGTACAAGACGCTGCGGCAGATCCGG
CAGGGCAACACCAAGCAGCGCATCGACGAGTTCGAGGCCCTGAGTGCTGGTGGTATGGTGTCTAAGGGCG
AAGAGCTGATCAAGGAAAATATGCGTATGAAGGTGGTCATGGAAGGTTCGGTCAACGGCCACCAATTCAA
ATGCACAGGTGAAGGAGAAGGCAGACCGTACGAGGGAGTGCAAACCATGAGGATCAAAGTCATCGAGGGA
GGACCCCTGCCATTTGCCTTTGACATTCTTGCCACGTCGTTCATGTATGGCAGCCGTACCTTTATCAAGT
ACCCGGCCGACATCCCTGATTTCTTTAAACAGTCCTTTCCTGAGGGTTTTACTTGGGAAAGAGTTACGAG
ATACGAAGATGGTGGAGTCGTCACCGTCACGCAGGACACCAGCCTTGAGGATGGCGAGCTCGTCTACAAC
GTCAAGGTCAGAGGGGTAAACTTTCCCTCCAATGGTCCCGTGATGCAGAAGAAGACCAAGGGTTGGGAGC
CTAATACAGAGATGATGTATCCAGCAGATGGTGGTCTGAGAGGATACACTGACATCGCACTGAAAGTTGA
TGGTGGTGGCCATCTGCACTGCAACTTCGTGACAACTTACAGGTCAAAAAAGACCGTCGGGAACATCAAG
ATGCCCGGTGTCCATGCCGTTGATCACCGCCTGGAAAGGATCGAGGAGAGTGACAATGAAACCTACGTAG
TGCAAAGAGAAGTGGCAGTTGCCAAATACAGCAACCTTGGTGGTGGCATGGACGAGCTGTACAAGTAAGC
GGCCGCTCTAGAGTCGACGGGCCGCGGTAACAATTGTTAACTAACTTAAGCTAGCAACGGTTTCCCTCTA
GCGGGATCAATTCCGCCCCCCCCCCCTAACGTTACTGGCCGAAGCCGCTTGGAATAAGGCCGGTGTGCGT
TTGTCTATATGTTATTTTCCACCATATTGCCGTCTTTTGGCAATGTGAGGGCCCGGAAACCTGGCCCTGT
CTTCTTGACGAGCATTCCTAGGGGTCTTTCCCCTCTCGCCAAAGGAATGCAAGGTCTGTTGAATGTCGTG
AAGGAAGCAGTTCCTCTGGAAGCTTCTTGAAGACAAACAACGTCTGTAGCGACCCTTTGCAGGCAGCGGA
ACCCCCCACCTGGCGACAGGTGCCTCTGCGGCCAAAAGCCACGTGTATAAGATACACCTGCAAAGGCGGC
ACAACCCCAGTGCCACGTTGTGAGTTGGATAGTTGTGGAAAGAGTCAAATGGCTCTCCTCAAGCGTATTC
AACAAGGGGCTGAAGGATGCCCAGAAGGTACCCCATTGTATGGGATCTGATCTGGGGCCTCGGTGCACAT
GCTTTACATGTGTTTAGTCGAGGTTAAAAAAACGTCTAGGCCCCCCGAACCACGGGGACGTGGTTTTCCT
TTGAAAAACACGATAATACCATGATTGAACAAGATGGATTGCACGCAGGTTCTCCGGCCGCTTGGGTGGA
GAGGCTATTCGGCTATGACTGGGCACAACAGACAATCGGCTGCTCTGATGCCGCCGTGTTCCGGCTGTCA
GCGCAGGGGCGCCCGGTTCTTTTTGTCAAGACCGACCTGTCCGGTGCCCTGAATGAACTGCAGGACGAGG
CAGCGCGGCTATCGTGGCTGGCCACGACGGGCGTTCCTTGCGCAGCTGTGCTCGACGTTGTCACTGAAGC
GGGAAGGGACTGGCTGCTATTGGGCGAAGTGCCGGGGCAGGATCTCCTGTCATCTCACCTTGCTCCTGCC
GAGAAAGTATCCATCATGGCTGATGCAATGCGGCGGCTGCATACGCTTGATCCGGCTACCTGCCCATTCG
ACCACCAAGCGAAACATCGCATCGAGCGAGCACGTACTCGGATGGAAGCCGGTCTTGTCGATCAGGATGA
TCTGGACGAAGAGCATCAGGGGCTCGCGCCAGCCGAACTGTTCGCCAGGCTCAAGGCGCGCATGCCCGAC
GGCGAGGATCTCGTCGTGACCCATGGCGATGCCTGCTTGCCGAATATCATGGTGGAAAATGGCCGCTTTT
CTGGATTCATCGACTGTGGCCGGCTGGGTGTGGCGGACCGCTATCAGGACATAGCGTTGGCTACCCGTGA
TATTGCTGAAGAGCTTGGCGGCGAATGGGCTGACCGCTTCCTCGTGCTTTACGGTATCGCCGCTCCCGAT
TCGCAGCGCATCGCCTTCTATCGCCTTCTTGACGAGTTCTTCTGACCCGGGCGGGGCGCGTCTGGAACAA
TCAACCTCTGGATTACAAAATTTGTGAAAGATTGACTGGTATTCTTAACTATGTTGCTCCTTTTACGCTA
TGTGGATACGCTGCTTTAATGCCTTTGTATCATGCTATTGCTTCCCGTATGGCTTTCATTTTCTCCTCCT
TGTATAAATCCTGGTTGCTGTCTCTTTATGAGGAGTTGTGGCCCGTTGTCAGGCAACGTGGCGTGGTGTG
CACTGTGTTTGCTGACGCAACCCCCACTGGTTGGGGCATTGCCACCACCTGTCAGCTCCTTTCCGGGACT
TTCGCTTTCCCCCTCCCTATTGCCACGGCGGAACTCATCGCCGCCTGCCTTGCCCGCTGCTGGACAGGGG
CTCGGCTGTTGGGCACTGACAATTCCGTGGTGTTGTCGGGGAAGCTGACGTCCTTTCCATGGCTGCTCGC
CTGTGTTGCCACCTGGATTCTGCGCGGGACGTCCTTCTGCTACGTCCCTTCGGCCCTCAATCCAGCGGAC
CTTCCTTCCCGCGGCCTGCTGCCGGCTCTGCGGCCTCTTCCGCGTCTTCGCCTTCGCCCTCAGACGAGTC
GGATCTCCCTTTGGGCCGCCTCCCCGCCTGGAATTAATTCTGCAGTCGAGACCTAGAAAAACATGGAGCA
ATCACAAGTAGCAATACAGCAGCTACCAATGCTGATTGTGCCTGGCTAGAAGCACAAGAGGAGGAGGAGG
TGGGTTTTCCAGTCACACCTCAGGTACCTTTAAGACCAATGACTTACAAGGCAGCTGTAGATCTTAGCCA
CTTTTTAAAAGAAAAGAGGGGACTGGAAGGGCTAATTCACTCCCAACGAAGACAAGATATCCTTGATCTG
TGGATCTACCACACACAAGGCTACTTCCCTGATTAGCAGAACTACACACCAGGGCCAGGGGTCAGATATC
CACTGACCTTTGGATGGTGCTACAAGCTAGTACCAGTTGAGCCAGATAAGGTAGAAGAGGCCAATAAAGG
AGAGAACACCAGCTTGTTACACCCTGTGAGCCTGCATGGGATGGATGACCCGGAGAGAGAAGTGTTAGAG
TGGAGGTTTGACAGCCGCCTAGCATTTCATCACGTGGCCCGAGAGCTGCATCCGGAGTACTTCAAGAACT
GCTGATATCGAGCTTGCTACAAGGGACTTTCCGCTGGGGACTTTCCAGGGAGGCGTGGCCTGGGCGGGAC
TGGGGAGTGGCGAGCCCTCAGATCCTGCATATAAGCAGCTGCTTTTTGCCTGTACTGGGTCTCTCTGGTT
AGACCAGATCTGAGCCTGGGAGCTCTCTGGCTAACTAGGGAACCCACTGCTTAAGCCTCAATAAAGCTTG
CCTTGAGTGCTTCAAGTAGTGTGTGCCCGTCTGTTGTGTGACTCTGGTAACTAGAGATCCCTCAGACCCT
TTTAGTCAGTGTGGAAAATCTCTAGCAGTAGTAGTTCATGTCATCTTATTATTCAGTATTTATAACTTGC
AAAGAAATGAATATCAGAGAGTGAGAGGCCTTGACATTGCTAGCGTTTACCGTCGACCTCTAGCTAGAGC
TTGGCGTAATCATGGTCATAGCTGTTTCCTGTGTGAAATTGTTATCCGCTCACAATTCCACACAACATAC
GAGCCGGAAGCATAAAGTGTAAAGCCTGGGGTGCCTAATGAGTGAGCTAACTCACATTAATTGCGTTGCG
CTCACTGCCCGCTTTCCAGTCGGGAAACCTGTCGTGCCAGCTGCATTAATGAATCGGCCAACGCGCGGGG
AGAGGCGGTTTGCGTATTGGGCGCTCTTCCGCTTCCTCGCTCACTGACTCGCTGCGCTCGGTCGTTCGGC
TGCGGCGAGCGGTATCAGCTCACTCAAAGGCGGTAATACGGTTATCCACAGAATCAGGGGATAACGCAGG
AAAGAACATGTGAGCAAAAGGCCAGCAAAAGGCCAGGAACCGTAAAAAGGCCGCGTTGCTGGCGTTTTTC
CATAGGCTCCGCCCCCCTGACGAGCATCACAAAAATCGACGCTCAAGTCAGAGGTGGCGAAACCCGACAG
GACTATAAAGATACCAGGCGTTTCCCCCTGGAAGCTCCCTCGTGCGCTCTCCTGTTCCGACCCTGCCGCT
TACCGGATACCTGTCCGCCTTTCTCCCTTCGGGAAGCGTGGCGCTTTCTCATAGCTCACGCTGTAGGTAT
CTCAGTTCGGTGTAGGTCGTTCGCTCCAAGCTGGGCTGTGTGCACGAACCCCCCGTTCAGCCCGACCGCT
GCGCCTTATCCGGTAACTATCGTCTTGAGTCCAACCCGGTAAGACACGACTTATCGCCACTGGCAGCAGC
CACTGGTAACAGGATTAGCAGAGCGAGGTATGTAGGCGGTGCTACAGAGTTCTTGAAGTGGTGGCCTAAC
TACGGCTACACTAGAAGAACAGTATTTGGTATCTGCGCTCTGCTGAAGCCAGTTACCTTCGGAAAAAGAG
TTGGTAGCTCTTGATCCGGCAAACAAACCACCGCTGGTAGCGGTGGTTTTTTTGTTTGCAAGCAGCAGAT
TACGCGCAGAAAAAAAGGATCTCAAGAAGATCCTTTGATCTTTTCTACGGGGTCTGACGCTCAGTGGAAC
GAAAACTCACGTTAAGGGATTTTGGTCATGAGATTATCAAAAAGGATCTTCACCTAGATCCTTTTAAATT
AAAAATGAAGTTTTAAATCAATCTAAAGTATATATGAGTAAACTTGGTCTGACAGTTACCAATGCTTAAT
CAGTGAGGCACCTATCTCAGCGATCTGTCTATTTCGTTCATCCATAGTTGCCTGACTCCCCGTCGTGTAG
ATAACTACGATACGGGAGGGCTTACCATCTGGCCCCAGTGCTGCAATGATACCGCGAGACCCACGCTCAC
CGGCTCCAGATTTATCAGCAATAAACCAGCCAGCCGGAAGGGCCGAGCGCAGAAGTGGTCCTGCAACTTT
ATCCGCCTCCATCCAGTCTATTAATTGTTGCCGGGAAGCTAGAGTAAGTAGTTCGCCAGTTAATAGTTTG
CGCAACGTTGTTGCCATTGCTACAGGCATCGTGGTGTCACGCTCGTCGTTTGGTATGGCTTCATTCAGCT
CCGGTTCCCAACGATCAAGGCGAGTTACATGATCCCCCATGTTGTGCAAAAAAGCGGTTAGCTCCTTCGG
TCCTCCGATCGTTGTCAGAAGTAAGTTGGCCGCAGTGTTATCACTCATGGTTATGGCAGCACTGCATAAT
TCTCTTACTGTCATGCCATCCGTAAGATGCTTTTCTGTGACTGGTGAGTACTCAACCAAGTCATTCTGAG
AATAGTGTATGCGGCGACCGAGTTGCTCTTGCCCGGCGTCAATACGGGATAATACCGCGCCACATAGCAG
AACTTTAAAAGTGCTCATCATTGGAAAACGTTCTTCGGGGCGAAAACTCTCAAGGATCTTACCGCTGTTG
AGATCCAGTTCGATGTAACCCACTCGTGCACCCAACTGATCTTCAGCATCTTTTACTTTCACCAGCGTTT
CTGGGTGAGCAAAAACAGGAAGGCAAAATGCCGCAAAAAAGGGAATAAGGGCGACACGGAAATGTTGAAT
ACTCATACTCTTCCTTTTTCAATATTATTGAAGCATTTATCAGGGTTATTGTCTCATGAGCGGATACATA
TTTGAATGTATTTAGAAAAATAAACAAATAGGGGTTCCGCGCACATTTCCCCGAAAAGTGCCACCTGACG
TCGACGGATCGGGAGATCAACTTGTTTATTGCAGCTTATAATGGTTACAAATAAAGCAATAGCATCACAA
ATTTCACAAATAAAGCATTTTTTTCACTGCATTCTAGTTGTGGTTTGTCCAAACTCATCAATGTATCTTA
TCATGTCTGGATCAACTGGATAACTCAAGCTAACCAAAATCATCCCAAACTTCCCACCCCATACCCTATT
ACCACTGCCAATTACCTGTGGTTTCATTTACTCTAAACCTGTGATTCCTCTGAATTATTTTCATTTTAAA
GAAATTGTATTTGTTAAATATGTACTACAAACTTAGTAGTT
Features (pLannotate 1.2.2; 26 found; start..end, strand, type, name):
    376..633     +  LTR            5' LTR (truncated): truncated 5' long terminal repeat (LTR) from HIV-1
    680..805     +  misc_feature   HIV-1 Ψ: packaging signal of human immunodeficiency virus type 1
    789..1127    +  CDS            HIV-1 gag (fragment): gag protein from human immunodeficiency virus 1; gag
   1302..1535    +  misc_feature   RRE: The Rev response element (RRE) of HIV-1 allows for Rev-dependent mRNA export from the nucleus to the cytoplasm.
   1912..2012    +  CDS            Rev (fragment): human immunodeficiency virus 1 (HIV-1) Rev protein; rev; enhances nuclear export of unspliced and incompletely spliced viral mRNAs
   2027..2142    +  misc_feature   cPPT/CTS: central polypurine tract and central termination sequence of HIV-1 (lacking the first T)
   2220..2431    +  promoter       EF-1α core promoter: core promoter for human elongation factor EF-1α
   2432..3370    +  intron         EF-1α intron A: intron upstream of the start codon of human EF-1α
   3386..4333    +  CDS            miRFP680: miRFP680 is a basic (constitutively fluorescent) near ir fluorescent protein published in 2020, derived from Rhodopseudomonas palustris CGA009. It has low acid sensitivity. It requires the cofactor biliverdin for fluorescence.
   4379..4435    +  CDS            P2A: 2A peptide from porcine teschovirus-1 polyprotein Eukaryotic ribosomes fail to insert a peptide bond between the Gly and Pro residues, yielding separate polypeptides.
   4445..6202    +  CDS            EZR: EZRI_HUMAN - Also known as VIL2. Experimental evidence at protein level: Swiss-Prot protein existence level 1. Probably involved in connections of major cytoskeletal structures to the plasma membrane. In epithelial cells, required for the formation of microvilli and membrane ruffles on the apical pole. Along with PLEKHG6, required for normal macropinocytosis. From Homo sapiens (Human).
   6215..6925    +  CDS            mRuby3: mRuby3 is a basic (constitutively fluorescent) red fluorescent protein published in 2016, derived from Entacmaea quadricolor. It has low acid sensitivity.
   7017..7578    +  misc_feature   IRES: internal ribosome entry site (IRES) of the encephalomyocarditis virus (EMCV)
   7581..8372    +  CDS            neo: KKA2_KLEPN - Also known as kan, nptII. Experimental evidence at protein level: Swiss-Prot protein existence level 1. Resistance to kanamycin, neomycin, paromomycin, ribostamycin, butirosin and gentamicin B. From Klebsiella pneumoniae.
   8399..8987    +  misc_feature   WPRE: woodchuck hepatitis virus posttranscriptional regulatory element
   9004..9522    +  CDS            nef (fragment): NEF_HV1BR - Experimental evidence at protein level: Swiss-Prot protein existence level 1. Extracellular Nef protein targets CD4(+) T-lymphocytes for apoptosis by interacting with CXCR4 surface receptors (PubMed:14990729). From Human immunodeficiency virus type 1 group M subtype B (isolate BRU/LAI) (HIV-1).
   9570..9827    +  LTR            5' LTR (truncated): truncated 5' long terminal repeat (LTR) from HIV-1
   9977..9999    -  protein_bind   lac operator (fragment): The lac repressor binds to the lac operator to inhibit transcription in E. coli. This inhibition can be relieved by adding lactose or isopropyl-β-D-thiogalactopyranoside (IPTG). lac repressor encoded by lacI
  10003..10033   -  promoter       lac promoter: promoter for the E. coli lac operon
  10048..10069   -  protein_bind   CAP binding site: CAP binding activates transcription in the presence of cAMP. E. coli catabolite activator protein
  10082..10174   -  CDS            lacI (fragment): lac repressor; lacI; The lac repressor binds to the lac operator to inhibit transcription in E. coli. This inhibition can be relieved by adding lactose or isopropyl-β-D-thiogalactopyranoside (IPTG).
  10357..10945   -  rep_origin     ori: high-copy-number ColE1/pMB1/pBR322/pUC origin of replication
  11116..11976   -  CDS            AmpR: β-lactamase; bla; confers resistance to ampicillin, carbenicillin, and related antibiotics
  11977..12081   -  promoter       AmpR promoter: bla
  12129..12263   +  polyA_signal   SV40 poly(A) signal: SV40 polyadenylation signal
  12430..328     +  CDS            nef (fragment) (across the origin): NEF_HV1BR - Experimental evidence at protein level: Swiss-Prot protein existence level 1. Extracellular Nef protein targets CD4(+) T-lymphocytes for apoptosis by interacting with CXCR4 surface receptors (PubMed:14990729). From Human immunodeficiency virus type 1 group M subtype B (isolate BRU/LAI) (HIV-1).
