[The description below was written by a language model from this plasmid's Addgene catalogue record and pLannotate feature annotations shown in this document.]
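Description:
pLV-miRFP680-NES-p2A-ezrin-mRuby3-IRES-Neo is an HIV-1-based lentiviral transfer plasmid built on the pLV-EF1a-IRES-Neo backbone and catalogued as an ezrin activation reporter. In bacteria it is maintained through a high-copy ColE1/pUC-type origin and an ampicillin resistance gene (β-lactamase). The viral portion is bounded by two HIV-1 LTR elements, both annotated as truncated. It contains the Ψ packaging signal with an adjoining gag fragment, the Rev response element for Rev-dependent nuclear export of the genomic RNA, the cPPT/CTS element, and a WPRE downstream of the cargo to enhance transcript expression. Fragments of nef flank the LTR regions as residual viral sequence.

The expression cassette is driven by the human EF-1α core promoter with its intron A and yields a single transcript with several products. The first reading frame encodes miRFP680, a biliverdin-dependent near-infrared fluorescent protein. According to the construct name it carries a nuclear export signal, although the NES is not separately annotated in the feature table. A P2A peptide follows, so ribosomal skipping releases a second polypeptide, human ezrin (EZR) fused at its C terminus to the red fluorescent protein mRuby3. An EMCV IRES then allows translation of the neomycin phosphotransferase gene, so transduced mammalian cells can be selected with G418.

Because both fluorescent proteins come from one transcript, the arrangement presumably provides a cytoplasmic reference signal against which ezrin-mRuby3 localisation can be compared. Ezrin links the cytoskeleton to the plasma membrane, but the record does not spell out how the readout is made. The associated work concerns Rho dynamics, ERM protein activation and actomyosin contractility in cell shape and motility.
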