Addgene plasmid #222636: pLV-miRFP680-NES-p2A-ezrin-mRuby3-IRES-Neo
Purpose: Ezrin activation reporter
Depositing lab: Arnold Hayer. Depositing organization: McGill University. Publication: Excitable Rho dynamics control cell shape and motility by sequentially activating ERM proteins and actomyosin contractility. Marshall-Burghardt S, Migueles-Ramirez RA, Lin Q, El Baba N, Saada R, Umar M, Mavalwala K, Hayer A. Sci Adv. 2024 Sep 6;10(36):eadn6858. doi: 10.1126/sciadv.adn6858. Epub 2024 Sep 6. PubMed 39241071.
Backbone
  Vector backbone: pLV-EF1a-IRES-Neo
  Backbone size w/o insert (bp): 9211
  Vector type: Lentiviral
  Selectable markers: Neomycin (select with G418)
Growth in bacteria
  Bacterial resistance: Ampicillin, 100 μg/mL
  Growth temperature: 30°C
  Growth strain: NEB Stable
  Copy number: High Copy
Gene/Insert
  Gene/Insert name: miRFP680-NES-p2A-ezrin-mRuby3
  Species: H. sapiens (human)
  Insert size (bp): 3540
  Entrez Gene: EZR (a.k.a. CVIL, CVL, HEL-S-105, VIL2)
  Promoter: EF1a
  Tag / fusion protein: mRuby3 (C terminal on insert)
  Cloning method: Gibson Cloning
  Sequencing primers: 5′ EF-1a Forward; 3′ IRES-R
Terms and licenses: Academic/Nonprofit Terms; Industry Terms: Not Available to Industry
How to cite: pLV-miRFP680-NES-p2A-ezrin-mRuby3-IRES-Neo was a gift from Arnold Hayer (Addgene plasmid # 222636 ; http://n2t.net/addgene:222636 ; RRID:Addgene_222636)
